Addgene plasmid #61730: pCDNA3 NQO1
Purpose: Expresses WT human NQO1
Depositing lab: Yosef Shaul. Depositing organization: Weizmann Institute of Science. Publication: The protein level of PGC-1alpha, a key metabolic regulator, is controlled by NADH-NQO1. Adamovich Y, Shlomai A, Tsvetkov P, Umansky KB, Reuven N, Estall JL, Spiegelman BM, Shaul Y. Mol Cell Biol. 2013 Jul;33(13):2603-13. doi: 10.1128/MCB.01672-12. Epub 2013 May 6. PubMed 23648480.
Backbone
  Vector backbone: pCDNA3
  Backbone size w/o insert (bp): 5400
  Total vector size (bp): 6225
  Vector type: Mammalian Expression
  Selectable markers: Neomycin (select with G418)
Growth in bacteria
  Bacterial resistance: Ampicillin, 100 μg/mL
  Growth temperature: 37°C
  Growth strain: DH5alpha
  Copy number: High Copy
Gene/Insert
  Gene/Insert name: NAD(P)H dehydrogenase, quinone 1 (NQO1)
  Species: H. sapiens (human)
  Insert size (bp): 825
  GenBank ID: NM_000903.2
  Entrez Gene: NQO1 (a.k.a. DHQU, DIA4, DTD, NMOR1, NMORI, QR1)
  Promoter: CMV
  Tag / fusion protein: None
  Cloning method: Restriction Enzyme; 5′ cloning site KpnI (not destroyed); 3′ cloning site XhoI (not destroyed)
  Sequencing primers: 5′ T7
Terms and licenses: Academic/Nonprofit Terms; Industry Terms: Not Available to Industry
How to cite: pCDNA3 NQO1 was a gift from Yosef Shaul (Addgene plasmid # 61730 ; http://n2t.net/addgene:61730 ; RRID:Addgene_61730)
