[The description below was written by a language model from this plasmid's Addgene catalogue record and pLannotate feature annotations shown in this document.]
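Description:
pCDNA3 NQO1 is a mammalian expression plasmid built on the pCDNA3 backbone that carries the wild-type human NAD(P)H dehydrogenase, quinone 1 (NQO1) coding sequence, untagged. The roughly 825 bp insert was cloned between KpnI and XhoI sites, both of which were retained. It sits downstream of the human cytomegalovirus immediate-early enhancer and promoter, which drive strong constitutive transcription in mammalian cells, and upstream of the bovine growth hormone polyadenylation signal. A T7 promoter lies just upstream of the insert and an oppositely oriented SP6 promoter just downstream. These can be used for in vitro transcription or as sequencing primer sites.

In bacteria the plasmid replicates from a high-copy ColE1/pUC-type origin and is selected through the β-lactamase (AmpR) gene, which has its own promoter. An f1 origin is also present and permits single-stranded DNA production. For mammalian cells, a separate cassette places the neomycin phosphotransferase gene under the SV40 enhancer/early promoter with an SV40 polyadenylation signal, so that stable transfectants can be selected with G418. The automated annotation also reports several small fragments (bom, an HIV-1 LTR-like stretch, a partial ble, and lac promoter/operator and lacI remnants). These appear to be backbone remnants or short sequence similarities rather than functional parts of the design. The assembled sequence is 6,207 nt, slightly shorter than the catalogued total of 6,225 bp.

The stated purpose is expression of wild-type human NQO1, a quinone reductase involved in detoxification pathways. The associated publication concerns control of PGC-1alpha protein levels by NADH-bound NQO1, which suggests use in transfection-based overexpression studies of that kind.
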