Features (pLannotate 1.2.2; 21 found; start..end, strand, type, name):
     36..80      -  misc_feature   bom (fragment): basis of mobility region from pBR322
    235..614     +  enhancer       CMV enhancer: human cytomegalovirus immediate early enhancer
    615..818     +  promoter       CMV promoter: human cytomegalovirus (CMV) immediate early promoter
    814..847     +  LTR            5' LTR (truncated) (fragment): truncated 5' long terminal repeat (LTR) from HIV-1
    863..881     +  promoter       T7 promoter: promoter for bacteriophage T7 RNA polymerase
    907..1728    +  CDS            NQO1 (sequence partly withheld): NQO1_HUMAN - Also known as DIA4, NMOR1. Experimental evidence at protein level: Swiss-Prot protein existence level 1. The enzyme apparently serves as a quinone reductase in connection with conjugation reactions of hydroquinons involved in detoxification pathways as well as in biosynthetic processes such as the vitamin K-dependent gamma-carboxylation of glutamate residues in prothrombin synthesis. From Homo sapiens (Human).
   1759..1777    -  promoter       SP6 promoter: promoter for bacteriophage SP6 RNA polymerase
   1803..2027    +  polyA_signal   bGH poly(A) signal: bovine growth hormone polyadenylation signal
   2031..2052    +  promoter       SV40 promoter (fragment): SV40 enhancer and early promoter
   2073..2501    +  rep_origin     f1 ori (sequence partly withheld): f1 bacteriophage origin of replication; arrow indicates direction of (+) strand synthesis
   2515..2845    +  promoter       SV40 promoter: SV40 enhancer and early promoter
   2912..3703    +  CDS            neo: KKA2_KLEPN - Also known as kan, nptII. Experimental evidence at protein level: Swiss-Prot protein existence level 1. Resistance to kanamycin, neomycin, paromomycin, ribostamycin, butirosin and gentamicin B. From Klebsiella pneumoniae.
   3727..3885    +  CDS            ble (fragment): BLE_KLEPN - Experimental evidence at protein level: Swiss-Prot protein existence level 1. Binding protein with a strong affinity to the bleomycin family of antibiotics. Binds to CL990; an antimitotic-antibiotic compound. From Klebsiella pneumoniae.
   3880..4001    +  polyA_signal   SV40 poly(A) signal: SV40 polyadenylation signal
   4074..4090    -  protein_bind   lac operator: The lac repressor binds to the lac operator to inhibit transcription in E. coli. This inhibition can be relieved by adding lactose or isopropyl-β-D-thiogalactopyranoside (IPTG). lac repressor encoded by lacI
   4098..4128    -  promoter       lac promoter: promoter for the E. coli lac operon
   4143..4164    -  protein_bind   CAP binding site: CAP binding activates transcription in the presence of cAMP. E. coli catabolite activator protein
   4177..4269    -  CDS            lacI (fragment): lac repressor; lacI; The lac repressor binds to the lac operator to inhibit transcription in E. coli. This inhibition can be relieved by adding lactose or isopropyl-β-D-thiogalactopyranoside (IPTG).
   4452..5040    -  rep_origin     ori: high-copy-number ColE1/pMB1/pBR322/pUC origin of replication
   5211..6071    -  CDS            AmpR: β-lactamase; bla; confers resistance to ampicillin, carbenicillin, and related antibiotics
   6072..6176    -  promoter       AmpR promoter: bla
>Addgene plasmid #61730 | pCDNA3 NQO1 | addgene full sequence | sequence record 136098 | Addgene assembled sequence
GACGGATCGGGAGATCTCCCGATCCCCTATGGTCGACTCTCAGTACAATCTGCTCTGATGCCGCATAGTT
AAGCCAGTATCTGCTCCCTGCTTGTGTGTTGGAGGTCGCTGAGTAGTGCGCGAGCAAAATTTAAGCTACA
ACAAGGCAAGGCTTGACCGACAATTGCATGAAGAATCTGCTTAGGGTTAGGCGTTTTGCGCTGCTTCGCG
ATGTACGGGCCAGATATACGCGTTGACATTGATTATTGACTAGTTATTAATAGTAATCAATTACGGGGTC
ATTAGTTCATAGCCCATATATGGAGTTCCGCGTTACATAACTTACGGTAAATGGCCCGCCTGGCTGACCG
CCCAACGACCCCCGCCCATTGACGTCAATAATGACGTATGTTCCCATAGTAACGCCAATAGGGACTTTCC
ATTGACGTCAATGGGTGGACTATTTACGGTAAACTGCCCACTTGGCAGTACATCAAGTGTATCATATGCC
AAGTACGCCCCCTATTGACGTCAATGACGGTAAATGGCCCGCCTGGCATTATGCCCAGTACATGACCTTA
TGGGACTTTCCTACTTGGCAGTACATCTACGTATTAGTCATCGCTATTACCATGGTGATGCGGTTTTGGC
AGTACATCAATGGGCGTGGATAGCGGTTTGACTCACGGGGATTTCCAAGTCTCCACCCCATTGACGTCAA
TGGGAGTTTGTTTTGGCACCAAAATCAACGGGACTTTCCAAAATGTCGTAACAACTCCGCCCCATTGACG
CAAATGGGCGGTAGGCGTGTACGGTGGGAGGTCTATATAAGCAGAGCTCTCTGGCTAACTAGAGAACCCA
CTGCTTACTGGCTTATCGAAATTAATACGACTCACTATAGGGAGACCCAAGCTTGGTACCGCCACCATG
[810 nt withheld, positions 910-1719]
GCTAGAAAATGACTCGAGCATGCATCTAGAGGGCCCTATTCTATAGTGTCACCTAAATGCTAGAGCTCGC
TGATCAGCCTCGACTGTGCCTTCTAGTTGCCAGCCATCTGTTGTTTGCCCCTCCCCCGTGCCTTCCTTGA
CCCTGGAAGGTGCCACTCCCACTGTCCTTTCCTAATAAAATGAGGAAATTGCATCGCATTGTCTGAGTAG
GTGTCATTCTATTCTGGGGGGTGGGGTGGGGCAGGACAGCAAGGGGGAGGATTGGGAAGACAATAGCAGG
CATGCTGGGGATGCGGTGGGCTCTATGGCTTCTGAGGCGGAAAGAACCAGCTGGGGCTCTAGGGGGTATC
CCC
[124 nt withheld, positions 2073-2196]
C
[32 nt withheld, positions 2198-2229]
CA
[57 nt withheld, positions 2232-2288]
A
[49 nt withheld, positions 2290-2338]
CCTTTGACGTTGGAGTCCACGTTCTTT
[37 nt withheld, positions 2366-2402]
ACCCTATCTCGGTCTATTCTTTTGATTTATAAGGGATTTTGGGGATTTCGGCCTATTGGTTAAAAAATGA
GCTGATTTAACAAAAATTTAACGCGAATTAATTCTGTGGAATGTGTGTCAGTTAGGGTGTGGAAAGTCCC
CAGGCTCCCCAGGCAGGCAGAAGTATGCAAAGCATGCATCTCAATTAGTCAGCAACCAGGTGTGGAAAGT
CCCCAGGCTCCCCAGCAGGCAGAAGTATGCAAAGCATGCATCTCAATTAGTCAGCAACCATAGTCCCGCC
CCTAACTCCGCCCATCCCGCCCCTAACTCCGCCCAGTTCCGCCCATTCTCCGCCCCATGGCTGACTAATT
TTTTTTATTTATGCAGAGGCCGAGGCCGCCTCTGCCTCTGAGCTATTCCAGAAGTAGTGAGGAGGCTTTT
TTGGAGGCCTAGGCTTTTGCAAAAAGCTCCCGGGAGCTTGTATATCCATTTTCGGATCTGATCAAGAGAC
AGGATGAGGATCGTTTCGCATGATTGAACAAGATGGATTGCACGCAGGTTCTCCGGCCGCTTGGGTGGAG
AGGCTATTCGGCTATGACTGGGCACAACAGACAATCGGCTGCTCTGATGCCGCCGTGTTCCGGCTGTCAG
CGCAGGGGCGCCCGGTTCTTTTTGTCAAGACCGACCTGTCCGGTGCCCTGAATGAACTGCAGGACGAGGC
AGCGCGGCTATCGTGGCTGGCCACGACGGGCGTTCCTTGCGCAGCTGTGCTCGACGTTGTCACTGAAGCG
GGAAGGGACTGGCTGCTATTGGGCGAAGTGCCGGGGCAGGATCTCCTGTCATCTCACCTTGCTCCTGCCG
AGAAAGTATCCATCATGGCTGATGCAATGCGGCGGCTGCATACGCTTGATCCGGCTACCTGCCCATTCGA
CCACCAAGCGAAACATCGCATCGAGCGAGCACGTACTCGGATGGAAGCCGGTCTTGTCGATCAGGATGAT
CTGGACGAAGAGCATCAGGGGCTCGCGCCAGCCGAACTGTTCGCCAGGCTCAAGGCGCGCATGCCCGACG
GCGAGGATCTCGTCGTGACCCATGGCGATGCCTGCTTGCCGAATATCATGGTGGAAAATGGCCGCTTTTC
TGGATTCATCGACTGTGGCCGGCTGGGTGTGGCGGACCGCTATCAGGACATAGCGTTGGCTACCCGTGAT
ATTGCTGAAGAGCTTGGCGGCGAATGGGCTGACCGCTTCCTCGTGCTTTACGGTATCGCCGCTCCCGATT
CGCAGCGCATCGCCTTCTATCGCCTTCTTGACGAGTTCTTCTGAGCGGGACTCTGGGGTTCGAAATGACC
GACCAAGCGACGCCCAACCTGCCATCACGAGATTTCGATTCCACCGCCGCCTTCTATGAAAGGTTGGGCT
TCGGAATCGTTTTCCGGGACGCCGGCTGGATGATCCTCCAGCGCGGGGATCTCATGCTGGAGTTCTTCGC
CCACCCCAACTTGTTTATTGCAGCTTATAATGGTTACAAATAAAGCAATAGCATCACAAATTTCACAAAT
AAAGCATTTTTTTCACTGCATTCTAGTTGTGGTTTGTCCAAACTCATCAATGTATCTTATCATGTCTGTA
TACCGTCGACCTCTAGCTAGAGCTTGGCGTAATCATGGTCATAGCTGTTTCCTGTGTGAAATTGTTATCC
GCTCACAATTCCACACAACATACGAGCCGGAAGCATAAAGTGTAAAGCCTGGGGTGCCTAATGAGTGAGC
TAACTCACATTAATTGCGTTGCGCTCACTGCCCGCTTTCCAGTCGGGAAACCTGTCGTGCCAGCTGCATT
AATGAATCGGCCAACGCGCGGGGAGAGGCGGTTTGCGTATTGGGCGCTCTTCCGCTTCCTCGCTCACTGA
CTCGCTGCGCTCGGTCGTTCGGCTGCGGCGAGCGGTATCAGCTCACTCAAAGGCGGTAATACGGTTATCC
ACAGAATCAGGGGATAACGCAGGAAAGAACATGTGAGCAAAAGGCCAGCAAAAGGCCAGGAACCGTAAAA
AGGCCGCGTTGCTGGCGTTTTTCCATAGGCTCCGCCCCCCTGACGAGCATCACAAAAATCGACGCTCAAG
TCAGAGGTGGCGAAACCCGACAGGACTATAAAGATACCAGGCGTTTCCCCCTGGAAGCTCCCTCGTGCGC
TCTCCTGTTCCGACCCTGCCGCTTACCGGATACCTGTCCGCCTTTCTCCCTTCGGGAAGCGTGGCGCTTT
CTCAATGCTCACGCTGTAGGTATCTCAGTTCGGTGTAGGTCGTTCGCTCCAAGCTGGGCTGTGTGCACGA
ACCCCCCGTTCAGCCCGACCGCTGCGCCTTATCCGGTAACTATCGTCTTGAGTCCAACCCGGTAAGACAC
GACTTATCGCCACTGGCAGCAGCCACTGGTAACAGGATTAGCAGAGCGAGGTATGTAGGCGGTGCTACAG
AGTTCTTGAAGTGGTGGCCTAACTACGGCTACACTAGAAGGACAGTATTTGGTATCTGCGCTCTGCTGAA
GCCAGTTACCTTCGGAAAAAGAGTTGGTAGCTCTTGATCCGGCAAACAAACCACCGCTGGTAGCGGTGGT
TTTTTTGTTTGCAAGCAGCAGATTACGCGCAGAAAAAAAGGATCTCAAGAAGATCCTTTGATCTTTTCTA
CGGGGTCTGACGCTCAGTGGAACGAAAACTCACGTTAAGGGATTTTGGTCATGAGATTATCAAAAAGGAT
CTTCACCTAGATCCTTTTAAATTAAAAATGAAGTTTTAAATCAATCTAAAGTATATATGAGTAAACTTGG
TCTGACAGTTACCAATGCTTAATCAGTGAGGCACCTATCTCAGCGATCTGTCTATTTCGTTCATCCATAG
TTGCCTGACTCCCCGTCGTGTAGATAACTACGATACGGGAGGGCTTACCATCTGGCCCCAGTGCTGCAAT
GATACCGCGAGACCCACGCTCACCGGCTCCAGATTTATCAGCAATAAACCAGCCAGCCGGAAGGGCCGAG
CGCAGAAGTGGTCCTGCAACTTTATCCGCCTCCATCCAGTCTATTAATTGTTGCCGGGAAGCTAGAGTAA
GTAGTTCGCCAGTTAATAGTTTGCGCAACGTTGTTGCCATTGCTACAGGCATCGTGGTGTCACGCTCGTC
GTTTGGTATGGCTTCATTCAGCTCCGGTTCCCAACGATCAAGGCGAGTTACATGATCCCCCATGTTGTGC
AAAAAAGCGGTTAGCTCCTTCGGTCCTCCGATCGTTGTCAGAAGTAAGTTGGCCGCAGTGTTATCACTCA
TGGTTATGGCAGCACTGCATAATTCTCTTACTGTCATGCCATCCGTAAGATGCTTTTCTGTGACTGGTGA
GTACTCAACCAAGTCATTCTGAGAATAGTGTATGCGGCGACCGAGTTGCTCTTGCCCGGCGTCAATACGG
GATAATACCGCGCCACATAGCAGAACTTTAAAAGTGCTCATCATTGGAAAACGTTCTTCGGGGCGAAAAC
TCTCAAGGATCTTACCGCTGTTGAGATCCAGTTCGATGTAACCCACTCGTGCACCCAACTGATCTTCAGC
ATCTTTTACTTTCACCAGCGTTTCTGGGTGAGCAAAAACAGGAAGGCAAAATGCCGCAAAAAAGGGAATA
AGGGCGACACGGAAATGTTGAATACTCATACTCTTCCTTTTTCAATATTATTGAAGCATTTATCAGGGTT
ATTGTCTCATGAGCGGATACATATTTGAATGTATTTAGAAAAATAAACAAATAGGGGTTCCGCGCACATT
TCCCCGAAAAGTGCCACCTGACGTC
