>Addgene plasmid #61730 | pCDNA3 NQO1 | addgene partial sequence | sequence record 110867 | CMV-F 5'-CGCAAATGGGCGGTAGGCGTG-3'
ACTAGAGAACCCACTGCTTACTGGCTTATCGAAATTAATACGACTCACTATAGGGAGACCCAAGCTTGGT
ACCGCCACCATG
[718 nt withheld, positions 83-800]
