>Addgene plasmid #61730 | pCDNA3 NQO1 | addgene partial sequence | sequence record 110917 | BGH-rev 5'-TAGAAGGCACAGTCGAGG-3'
CTATAGAATAGGGCCCTCTAGATGCATGCTCGAGTCATTTTCTAGC
[810 nt withheld, positions 47-856]
CATG
